Addgene plasmid #215101: B2088_BTB-IDR-FRB
Purpose: Expresses BCL6 BTB(1-129)-mCherry-FUS (IDR)-FRB in mammalian cells
Depositing lab: Chandra Tucker. Publication: A platform to induce and mature biomolecular condensates using chemicals and light. Hernandez-Candia CN, Brady BR, Harrison E, Tucker CL. Nat Chem Biol. 2024 Jan 8. doi: 10.1038/s41589-023-01520-1. PubMed 38191942.
Backbone
  Vector backbone: mCherryN1
  Backbone manufacturer: Clontech
  Vector type: Mammalian Expression
Growth in bacteria
  Bacterial resistance: Kanamycin, 50 μg/mL
  Growth temperature: 37°C
  Growth strain: DH5alpha
  Copy number: High Copy
Gene/Insert
  Gene/Insert name: BTB-mCherry-FUS(IDR)-FRB
  Insert size (bp): 2118
  Promoter: CMV
  Cloning method: Restriction Enzyme; 5′ cloning site SacI (not destroyed); 3′ cloning site NotI (not destroyed)
  Sequencing primers: 5′ CGCAAATGGGCGGTAGGCGTG
Terms and licenses: Academic/Nonprofit Terms; Industry Terms: Not Available to Industry
How to cite: B2088_BTB-IDR-FRB was a gift from Chandra Tucker (Addgene plasmid # 215101 ; http://n2t.net/addgene:215101 ; RRID:Addgene_215101)
