[The description below was written by a language model from this plasmid's Addgene catalogue record and pLannotate feature annotations shown in this document.]
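Description:
B2088_BTB-IDR-FRB is a mammalian expression plasmid built on the Clontech mCherry-N1 backbone, about 6.05 kb in the sequenced record. It replicates in E. coli from a high-copy ColE1/pUC-type origin and is selected with kanamycin. The resistance cassette is the dual-purpose NeoR/KanR gene (Tn5 aminoglycoside phosphotransferase). It is driven by a bacterial bla promoter and an SV40 enhancer/early promoter and terminated by the HSV TK polyadenylation signal, so it can also support G418 selection in mammalian cells. An f1 origin is present as well. The short ble, bGH poly(A) and SV40 large T antigen hits in the annotation are fragments, apparently backbone remnants rather than functional parts.

The payload is a single fusion open reading frame of about 2.1 kb, cloned between SacI and NotI. It is expressed from the CMV immediate-early enhancer and promoter and followed by the SV40 poly(A) signal. From N- to C-terminus it encodes the BTB domain of human BCL6 (residues 1-129), mCherry, a fragment of human FUS described as its intrinsically disordered region (IDR), and an FRB domain. The BTB domain is an oligomerisation module, the FUS IDR contributes weak multivalent interactions that favour phase separation, and mCherry allows red fluorescence imaging of the protein. FRB is the rapamycin-binding domain of FRAP/mTOR, which heterodimerises with FKBP-tagged partners when ligand is added. The annotation identifies it as the T2098L variant, which accepts rapamycin analogues such as AP21967. According to the associated publication, the construct belongs to a platform for inducing and maturing biomolecular condensates in mammalian cells using chemicals and light. The record does not state which partner constructs it is used with.
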