Features (pLannotate 1.2.2; 17 found; start..end, strand, type, name):
     61..364     +  enhancer       CMV enhancer: human cytomegalovirus immediate early enhancer
    365..568     +  promoter       CMV promoter: human cytomegalovirus (CMV) immediate early promoter
    603..989     +  CDS            BCL6 (fragment) (sequence partly withheld): BCL6_HUMAN - Also known as BCL5, LAZ3, ZBTB27, ZNF51. Experimental evidence at protein level: Swiss-Prot protein existence level 1. Transcriptional repressor mainly required for germinal center (GC) formation and antibody affinity maturation which has different mechanisms of action specific to the lineage and biological functions. Forms complexes with different corepressors and histone deacetylases to repress the transcriptional expression of different subsets of target genes. Represses its target genes by binding directly to the DNA sequence 5'-TTCCTAGAA-3' (BCL6-binding site) or indirectly b
   1005..1048    +  misc_feature   MCS (fragment): multiple cloning site
   1062..1769    +  CDS            mCherry: mCherry is a basic (constitutively fluorescent) red fluorescent protein published in 2004, derived from Discosoma sp.. It is reported to be a very rapidly-maturing monomer with low acid sensitivity.
   1785..2384    +  CDS            FUS (fragment): FUS_HUMAN - Also known as TLS. Experimental evidence at protein level: Swiss-Prot protein existence level 1. DNA/RNA-binding protein that plays a role in various cellular processes such as transcription regulation, RNA splicing, RNA transport, DNA repair and damage response (PubMed:27731383). Binds to nascent pre-mRNAs and acts as a molecular mediator between RNA polymerase II and U1 small nuclear ribonucleoprotein thereby coupling transcription and splicing (PubMed:26124092). Binds also its own pre- mRNA and autoregulates its expression; this autoregulation mechanism is mediated by non-sense-
   2439..2717    +  CDS            FRB*: T2098L mutant of FKBP-rapamycin binding domain of human FRAP binds synthetic ligands such as AP21967
   2735..2818    +  CDS            large T antigen (fragment): large T antigen from SV40 (simian virus 40)
   2841..2962    +  polyA_signal   SV40 poly(A) signal: SV40 polyadenylation signal
   2996..3424    -  rep_origin     f1 ori (sequence partly withheld): f1 bacteriophage origin of replication; arrow indicates direction of (+) strand synthesis
   3451..3555    +  promoter       AmpR promoter: bla
   3557..3914    +  promoter       SV40 promoter: SV40 enhancer and early promoter
   3949..4743    +  CDS            NeoR/KanR: aminoglycoside phosphotransferase from Tn5; aph(3')-II (or nptII); confers resistance to neomycin, kanamycin, and G418 (Geneticin®)
   4764..4916    +  CDS            ble (fragment): BLE_KLEPN - Experimental evidence at protein level: Swiss-Prot protein existence level 1. Binding protein with a strong affinity to the bleomycin family of antibiotics. Binds to CL990; an antimitotic-antibiotic compound. From Klebsiella pneumoniae.
   4975..5022    +  polyA_signal   HSV TK poly(A) signal: herpes simplex virus thymidine kinase polyadenylation signal (Cole and Stacy, 1985)
   5113..5129    -  polyA_signal   bGH poly(A) signal (fragment): bovine growth hormone polyadenylation signal
   5351..5939    +  rep_origin     ori: high-copy-number ColE1/pMB1/pBR322/pUC origin of replication
>Addgene plasmid #215101 | B2088_BTB-IDR-FRB | addgene full sequence | sequence record 426059 | Addgene NGS Result
TAGTTATTAATAGTAATCAATTACGGGGTCATTAGTTCATAGCCCATATATGGAGTTCCGCGTTACATAA
CTTACGGTAAATGGCCCGCCTGGCTGACCGCCCAACGACCCCCGCCCATTGACGTCAATAATGACGTATG
TTCCCATAGTAACGCCAATAGGGACTTTCCATTGACGTCAATGGGTGGAGTATTTACGGTAAACTGCCCA
CTTGGCAGTACATCAAGTGTATCATATGCCAAGTACGCCCCCTATTGACGTCAATGACGGTAAATGGCCC
GCCTGGCATTATGCCCAGTACATGACCTTATGGGACTTTCCTACTTGGCAGTACATCTACGTATTAGTCA
TCGCTATTACCATGGTGATGCGGTTTTGGCAGTACATCAATGGGCGTGGATAGCGGTTTGACTCACGGGG
ATTTCCAAGTCTCCACCCCATTGACGTCAATGGGAGTTTGTTTTGGCACCAAAATCAACGGGACTTTCCA
AAATGTCGTAACAACTCCGCCCCATTGACGCAAATGGGCGGTAGGCGTGTACGGTGGGAGGTCTATATAA
GCAGAGCTGGTTTAGTGAACCGTCAGATCCGCTAGCGCCACCATGGCCTCGCCGGCT
[372 nt withheld, positions 618-989]
GGCGGAAGCGGCGGAAAGCTTCGAATTCTGCAGTCGACGGTACCGCGGGCCCGGGATCCACCGGTCGCCA
CCATGGTGAGCAAGGGCGAGGAGGATAACATGGCCATCATCAAGGAGTTCATGCGCTTCAAGGTGCACAT
GGAGGGCTCCGTGAACGGCCACGAGTTCGAGATCGAGGGCGAGGGCGAGGGCCGCCCCTACGAGGGCACC
CAGACCGCCAAGCTGAAGGTGACCAAGGGTGGCCCCCTGCCCTTCGCCTGGGACATCCTGTCCCCTCAGT
TCATGTACGGCTCCAAGGCCTACGTGAAGCACCCCGCCGACATCCCCGACTACTTGAAGCTGTCCTTCCC
CGAGGGCTTCAAGTGGGAGCGCGTGATGAACTTCGAGGACGGCGGCGTGGTGACCGTGACCCAGGACTCC
TCCCTGCAGGACGGCGAGTTCATCTACAAGGTGAAGCTGCGCGGCACCAACTTCCCCTCCGACGGCCCCG
TAATGCAGAAGAAGACCATGGGCTGGGAGGCCTCCTCCGAGCGGATGTACCCCGAGGACGGCGCCCTGAA
GGGCGAGATCAAGCAGAGGCTGAAGCTGAAGGACGGCGGCCACTACGACGCTGAGGTCAAGACCACCTAC
AAGGCCAAGAAGCCCGTGCAGCTGCCCGGCGCCTACAACGTCAACATCAAGTTGGACATCACCTCCCACA
ACGAGGACTACACCATCGTGGAACAGTACGAACGCGCCGAGGGCCGCCACTCCACCGGCGGCATGGACGA
GCTGTACAAAGGTGGTAGTCTCGAGATGGCCTCAAACGATTATACCCAACAAGCAACCCAAAGCTATGGG
GCCTACCCCACCCAGCCCGGGCAGGGCTATTCCCAGCAGAGCAGTCAGCCCTACGGACAGCAGAGTTACA
GTGGTTATAGCCAGTCCACGGACACTTCAGGCTATGGCCAGAGCAGCTATTCTTCTTATGGCCAGAGCCA
GAACACAGGCTATGGAACTCAGTCAACTCCCCAGGGATATGGCTCGACTGGCGGCTATGGTAGTAGCCAG
AGCTCCCAATCGTCTTACGGGCAGCAGTCCTCCTATCCTGGCTATGGCCAGCAGCCAGCTCCCAGCAGCA
CCTCGGGAAGTTACGGTAGCAGTTCTCAGAGCAGCAGCTATGGGCAGCCCCAGAGTGGGAGCTACAGCCA
GCAGCCTAGCTATGGTGGACAGCAGCAAAGCTATGGACAGCAGCAAAGCTATAATCCCCCTCAGGGCTAT
GGACAGCAGAACCAGTACAACAGCAGCAGTGGTGGTGGAGGTGGAGGTGGAGGTGGAGGTAACTATGGCC
AAGATCAATCCTCCATGAGTAGTGGTGGTGGCAGTGGTGGCGGTTATGGCAATCAAGACCAGAGTGGTGG
AGGTGGCAGCGGTGGCTATGGACAGCAGGACCGTGGAGGAGCAAGTGGAATCCTCTGGCATGAGATGTGG
CATGAAGGCCTGGAAGAGGCATCTCGTTTGTACTTTGGGGAAAGGAACGTGAAAGGCATGTTTGAGGTGC
TGGAGCCCTTGCATGCTATGATGGAACGGGGCCCCCAGACTCTGAAGGAAACATCCTTTAATCAGGCCTA
TGGTCGAGATTTAATGGAGGCCCAAGAGTGGTGCAGGAAGTACATGAAATCAGGGAATGTCAAGGACCTC
CTCCAAGCCTGGGACCTCTATTATCATGTGTTCCGACGAATCTCAAAGTAGCGGCCGCGACTCTAGATCA
TAATCAGCCATACCACATTTGTAGAGGTTTTACTTGCTTTAAAAAACCTCCCACACCTCCCCCTGAACCT
GAAACATAAAATGAATGCAATTGTTGTTGTTAACTTGTTTATTGCAGCTTATAATGGTTACAAATAAAGC
AATAGCATCACAAATTTCACAAATAAAGCATTTTTTTCACTGCATTCTAGTTGTGGTTTGTCCAAACTCA
TCAATGTATCTTAAGGCGTAAATTGTAAGCGTTAATATTTTGTTAAAATTCGCGTTAAATTTTTGTTAAA
TCAGCTCATTTTTTAACCAATAGGCCGAAATCGGCAAAATCCCTTATAAATCAAAAGAATAGACCGAGAT
AGGGT
[37 nt withheld, positions 3095-3131]
AAAGAACGTGGACTCCAACGTCAAAGG
[49 nt withheld, positions 3159-3207]
T
[91 nt withheld, positions 3209-3299]
G
[124 nt withheld, positions 3301-3424]
CAGGTGGCACTTTTCGGGGAAATGTGCGCGGAACCCCTATTTGTTTATTTTTCTAAATACATTCAAATAT
GTATCCGCTCATGAGACAATAACCCTGATAAATGCTTCAATAATATTGAAAAAGGAAGAGTCCTGAGGCG
GAAAGAACCAGCTGTGGAATGTGTGTCAGTTAGGGTGTGGAAAGTCCCCAGGCTCCCCAGCAGGCAGAAG
TATGCAAAGCATGCATCTCAATTAGTCAGCAACCAGGTGTGGAAAGTCCCCAGGCTCCCCAGCAGGCAGA
AGTATGCAAAGCATGCATCTCAATTAGTCAGCAACCATAGTCCCGCCCCTAACTCCGCCCATCCCGCCCC
TAACTCCGCCCAGTTCCGCCCATTCTCCGCCCCATGGCTGACTAATTTTTTTTATTTATGCAGAGGCCGA
GGCCGCCTCGGCCTCTGAGCTATTCCAGAAGTAGTGAGGAGGCTTTTTTGGAGGCCTAGGCTTTTGCAAA
GATCGATCAAGAGACAGGATGAGGATCGTTTCGCATGATTGAACAAGATGGATTGCACGCAGGTTCTCCG
GCCGCTTGGGTGGAGAGGCTATTCGGCTATGACTGGGCACAACAGACAATCGGCTGCTCTGATGCCGCCG
TGTTCCGGCTGTCAGCGCAGGGGCGCCCGGTTCTTTTTGTCAAGACCGACCTGTCCGGTGCCCTGAATGA
ACTGCAAGACGAGGCAGCGCGGCTATCGTGGCTGGCCACGACGGGCGTTCCTTGCGCAGCTGTGCTCGAC
GTTGTCACTGAAGCGGGAAGGGACTGGCTGCTATTGGGCGAAGTGCCGGGGCAGGATCTCCTGTCATCTC
ACCTTGCTCCTGCCGAGAAAGTATCCATCATGGCTGATGCAATGCGGCGGCTGCATACGCTTGATCCGGC
TACCTGCCCATTCGACCACCAAGCGAAACATCGCATCGAGCGAGCACGTACTCGGATGGAAGCCGGTCTT
GTCGATCAGGATGATCTGGACGAAGAGCATCAGGGGCTCGCGCCAGCCGAACTGTTCGCCAGGCTCAAGG
CGAGCATGCCCGACGGCGAGGATCTCGTCGTGACCCATGGCGATGCCTGCTTGCCGAATATCATGGTGGA
AAATGGCCGCTTTTCTGGATTCATCGACTGTGGCCGGCTGGGTGTGGCGGACCGCTATCAGGACATAGCG
TTGGCTACCCGTGATATTGCTGAAGAGCTTGGCGGCGAATGGGCTGACCGCTTCCTCGTGCTTTACGGTA
TCGCCGCTCCCGATTCGCAGCGCATCGCCTTCTATCGCCTTCTTGACGAGTTCTTCTGAGCGGGACTCTG
GGGTTCGAAATGACCGACCAAGCGACGCCCAACCTGCCATCACGAGATTTCGATTCCACCGCCGCCTTCT
ATGAAAGGTTGGGCTTCGGAATCGTTTTCCGGGACGCCGGCTGGATGATCCTCCAGCGCGGGGATCTCAT
GCTGGAGTTCTTCGCCCACCCTAGGGGGAGGCTAACTGAAACACGGAAGGAGACAATACCGGAAGGAACC
CGCGCTATGACGGCAATAAAAAGACAGAATAAAACGCACGGTGTTGGGTCGTTTGTTCATAAACGCGGGG
TTCGGTCCCAGGGCTGGCACTCTGTCGATACCCCACCGAGACCCCATTGGGGCCAATACGCCCGCGTTTC
TTCCTTTTCCCCACCCCACCCCCCAAGTTCGGGTGAAGGCCCAGGGCTCGCAGCCAACGTCGGGGCGGCA
GGCCCTGCCATAGCCTCAGGTTACTCATATATACTTTAGATTGATTTAAAACTTCATTTTTAATTTAAAA
GGATCTAGGTGAAGATCCTTTTTGATAATCTCATGACCAAAATCCCTTAACGTGAGTTTTCGTTCCACTG
AGCGTCAGACCCCGTAGAAAAGATCAAAGGATCTTCTTGAGATCCTTTTTTTCTGCGCGTAATCTGCTGC
TTGCAAACAAAAAAACCACCGCTACCAGCGGTGGTTTGTTTGCCGGATCAAGAGCTACCAACTCTTTTTC
CGAAGGTAACTGGCTTCAGCAGAGCGCAGATACCAAATACTGTTCTTCTAGTGTAGCCGTAGTTAGGCCA
CCACTTCAAGAACTCTGTAGCACCGCCTACATACCTCGCTCTGCTAATCCTGTTACCAGTGGCTGCTGCC
AGTGGCGATAAGTCGTGTCTTACCGGGTTGGACTCAAGACGATAGTTACCGGATAAGGCGCAGCGGTCGG
GCTGAACGGGGGGTTCGTGCACACAGCCCAGCTTGGAGCGAACGACCTACACCGAACTGAGATACCTACA
GCGTGAGCTATGAGAAAGCGCCACGCTTCCCGAAGGGAGAAAGGCGGACAGGTATCCGGTAAGCGGCAGG
GTCGGAACAGGAGAGCGCACGAGGGAGCTTCCAGGGGGAAACGCCTGGTATCTTTATAGTCCTGTCGGGT
TTCGCCACCTCTGACTTGAGCGTCGATTTTTGTGATGCTCGTCAGGGGGGCGGAGCCTATGGAAAAACGC
CAGCAACGCGGCCTTTTTACGGTTCCTGGCCTTTTGCTGGCCTTTTGCTCACATGTTCTTTCCTGCGTTA
TCCCCTGATTCTGTGGATAACCGTATTACCGCCATGCAT
